Addgene plasmid #50513: pEGFP Vinculin
Depositing lab: Kenneth Yamada. Depositing organization: National Institute of Dental and Craniofacial Research (NIDCR).
Backbone
  Vector backbone: pEGFPNBC1
  Backbone manufacturer: Yamada lab
  Vector type: Mammalian Expression
Growth in bacteria
  Bacterial resistance: Kanamycin, 50 μg/mL
  Growth temperature: 37°C
  Growth strain: DH5alpha
  Copy number: High Copy
Gene/Insert
  Gene/Insert name: Vinculin (alt names: VCL; focal adhesion protein)
  Species: G. gallus (chicken)
  Entrez Gene: VCL (a.k.a. VINC1)
  Promoter: CMV
  Tag / fusion protein: EGFP (N terminal on backbone)
  Cloning method: Restriction Enzyme; 5′ cloning site HindIII (not destroyed); 3′ cloning site XbaI (not destroyed)
  Sequencing primers: 5′ EGFP FW (CATGGTCCTGCTGGAGTTCGTG); 3′ EGFP RVs (CTCTACAAATGTGGTATGGCTG)
Terms and licenses: Academic/Nonprofit Terms; Industry Terms: Not Available to Industry
Depositor comments: modification of Clontech pEGFPC1 MCS
How to cite: pEGFP Vinculin was a gift from Kenneth Yamada (Addgene plasmid # 50513 ; http://n2t.net/addgene:50513 ; RRID:Addgene_50513)
