[The description below was written by a language model from this plasmid's Addgene catalogue record and pLannotate feature annotations shown in this document.]
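Description:
pEGFP Vinculin is a mammalian expression plasmid of about 7.9 kb that encodes chicken (Gallus gallus) vinculin fused at its N terminus to EGFP. The backbone, pEGFPNBC1, is a laboratory-made derivative of Clontech pEGFP-C1 with a modified multiple cloning site. The vinculin coding sequence was inserted between HindIII and XbaI sites, both of which are retained. Transcription is driven by the human cytomegalovirus immediate early enhancer and promoter. It runs through the EGFP open reading frame, a short remnant of the cloning site that acts as a linker, and the roughly 3.2 kb vinculin reading frame, and it ends at an SV40 polyadenylation signal. The automated annotation labels the insert by its best match to mouse vinculin, which reflects the high conservation of the protein. The catalogue entry gives chicken as the source species.

The plasmid is propagated in E. coli at high copy number from a ColE1/pUC-type origin and selected with kanamycin. The resistance cassette uses the Tn5 aminoglycoside phosphotransferase gene (NeoR/KanR) placed behind tandem bacterial (bla) and SV40 early promoters and followed by an HSV TK polyadenylation signal. The same gene therefore confers kanamycin resistance in bacteria and allows G418 selection of stably transfected mammalian cells. An f1 origin is also present for single-stranded DNA production. The short large T antigen, ble and bGH poly(A) fragments in the annotation are small partial matches and are probably backbone remnants rather than functional parts.

Vinculin is an actin-binding component of cell-matrix and cell-cell adhesions. The record gives no specific application, but the design suits fluorescent labelling of focal adhesions and following their localization and dynamics in transfected cells.
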