Features (pLannotate 1.2.2; 15 found; start..end, strand, type, name):
    224..940     +  CDS            EGFP: EGFP is a basic (constitutively fluorescent) green fluorescent protein published in 1996, derived from Aequorea victoria. It is reported to be a rapidly-maturing weak dimer with moderate acid sensitivity.
    941..961     +  misc_feature   MCS (fragment): multiple cloning site
    983..4180    +  CDS            Vcl: VINC_MOUSE - Experimental evidence at protein level: Swiss-Prot protein existence level 1. Actin filament (F-actin)-binding protein involved in cell- matrix adhesion and cell-cell adhesion. Regulates cell-surface E- cadherin expression and potentiates mechanosensing by the E-cadherin complex. May also play important roles in cell morphology and locomotion (By similarity). From Mus musculus (Mouse).
   4198..4282    +  CDS            large T antigen (fragment): large T antigen from SV40 (simian virus 40)
   4305..4426    +  polyA_signal   SV40 poly(A) signal: SV40 polyadenylation signal
   4460..4888    -  rep_origin     f1 ori (sequence partly withheld): f1 bacteriophage origin of replication; arrow indicates direction of (+) strand synthesis
   4915..5019    +  promoter       AmpR promoter: bla
   5021..5378    +  promoter       SV40 promoter: SV40 enhancer and early promoter
   5413..6207    +  CDS            NeoR/KanR: aminoglycoside phosphotransferase from Tn5; aph(3')-II (or nptII); confers resistance to neomycin, kanamycin, and G418 (Geneticin®)
   6228..6380    +  CDS            ble (fragment): BLE_KLEPN - Experimental evidence at protein level: Swiss-Prot protein existence level 1. Binding protein with a strong affinity to the bleomycin family of antibiotics. Binds to CL990; an antimitotic-antibiotic compound. From Klebsiella pneumoniae.
   6439..6486    +  polyA_signal   HSV TK poly(A) signal: herpes simplex virus thymidine kinase polyadenylation signal (Cole and Stacy, 1985)
   6577..6593    -  polyA_signal   bGH poly(A) signal (fragment): bovine growth hormone polyadenylation signal
   6815..7403    +  rep_origin     ori: high-copy-number ColE1/pMB1/pBR322/pUC origin of replication
   7578..7881    +  enhancer       CMV enhancer: human cytomegalovirus immediate early enhancer
   7882..179     +  promoter       CMV promoter (across the origin): human cytomegalovirus (CMV) immediate early promoter
>Addgene plasmid #50513 | pEGFP Vinculin | addgene full sequence | sequence record 170487 | Addgene next-generation full plasmid sequencing result
ATGGGCGTGGATAGCGGTTTGACTCACGGGGATTTCCAAGTCTCCACCCCATTGACGTCAATGGGAGTTT
GTTTTGGCACCAAAATCAACGGGACTTTCCAAAATGTCGTAACAACTCCGCCCCATTGACGCAAATGGGC
GGTAGGCGTGTACGGTGGGAGGTCTATATAAGCAGAGCTGGTTTAGTGAACCGTCAGATCCGCTAGCGCT
ACCGGTCGCCACCATGGTGAGCAAGGGCGAGGAGCTGTTCACCGGGGTGGTGCCCATCCTGGTCGAGCTG
GACGGCGACGTAAACGGCCACAAGTTCAGCGTGTCCGGCGAGGGCGAGGGCGATGCCACCTACGGCAAGC
TGACCCTGAAGTTCATCTGCACCACCGGCAAGCTGCCCGTGCCCTGGCCCACCCTCGTGACCACCCTGAC
CTACGGCGTGCAGTGCTTCAGCCGCTACCCCGACCACATGAAGCAGCACGACTTCTTCAAGTCCGCCATG
CCCGAAGGCTACGTCCAGGAGCGCACCATCTTCTTCAAGGACGACGGCAACTACAAGACCCGCGCCGAGG
TGAAGTTCGAGGGCGACACCCTGGTGAACCGCATCGAGCTGAAGGGCATCGACTTCAAGGAGGACGGCAA
CATCCTGGGGCACAAGCTGGAGTACAACTACAACAGCCACAACGTCTATATCATGGCCGACAAGCAGAAG
AACGGCATCAAGGTGAACTTCAAGATCCGCCACAACATCGAGGACGGCAGCGTGCAGCTCGCCGACCACT
ACCAGCAGAACACCCCCATCGGCGACGGCCCCGTGCTGCTGCCCGACAACCACTACCTGAGCACCCAGTC
CGCCCTGAGCAAAGACCCCAACGAGAAGCGCGATCACATGGTCCTGCTGGAGTTCGTGACCGCCGCCGGG
ATCACTCTCGGCATGGACGAGCTGTACAAGTCCGGACTCAGATCTCGAGCTGCGGCCGCCGGATCCAAGC
TTATGCCCGTCTTCCACACGCGCACCATCGAGAGCATCTTGGAGCCCGTGGCTCAGCAGATCTCCCACCT
GGTCATCATGCACGAGGAGGGGGAGGTAGACGGCAAGGCCATCCCGGACCTCACCGCCCCCGTGTCGGCC
GTGCAGGCCGCTGTCAGCAACCTGGTGCGGGTTGGAAAAGAAACTGTGCAGACAACAGAAGACCAGATCT
TGAAAAGGGATATGCCACCAGCATTCATCAAAGTAGAGAATGCCTGCACCAAGCTCGTTCGAGCAGCCCA
GATGCTGCAAGCAGATCCTTATTCAGTACCAGCTCGTGACTACCTAATTGATGGATCAAGAGGCATCCTT
TCTGGAACATCAGACTTACTTCTGACATTTGATGAAGCGGAGGTCCGTAAAATCATCCGTGTCTGCAAAG
GAATATTGGAATATCTGACTGTGGCAGAAGTAGTAGAGACTATGGAGGATTTGGTGACATATACAAAGAA
TCTAGGGCCAGGAATGACAAAGATGGCGAAAATGATCGATGAGAGACAACAGGAATTAACTCATCAGGAA
CATAGGGTTATGCTGGTGAACTCCATGAATACTGTGAAGGAGCTATTGCCTGTACTTATTTCAGCTATGA
AGATCTTTGTAACCACAAAAAACACTAAAAGCCAGGGAATAGAAGAGGCCTTGAAAAATCGCAATTTCAC
AGTAGAGAAAATGAGTGCTGAGATAAATGAAATAATCCGTGTATTACAACTCACTTCCTGGGATGAAGAT
GCCTGGGCCAGCAAGGACACTGAAGCCATGAAAAGAGCTTTAGCCCTAATAGATTCAAAGATGAACCAGG
CAAAAGGCTGGCTGAGAGATCCAAACGCACCTCCAGGGGATGCTGGTGAGCAAGCAATAAGGCAGATCCT
TGATGAAGCTGGAAAAGCAGGAGAATTGTGTGCAGGCAAAGAACGCAGGGAGATTCTGGGAACATGCAAA
ACTTTGGGCCAAATGACTGATCAACTTGCTGATCTCCGAGCTAGAGGACAGGGTGCTACACCGATGGCAA
TGCAGAAGGCACAGCAGGTGTCACAAGGCCTGGATTTGCTCACTGCAAAAGTGGAGAATGCAGCCCGGAA
ATTGGAGGCCATGACAAACTCTAAGCAGGCTATTGCAAAGAAGATTGATGCTGCTCAGAACTGGCTTGCG
GATCCCAACGGCGGAAGTGAAGGAGAAGAACACATTCGAGGAATTATGTCTGAAGCAAGGAAAGTTGCAG
AATTGTGTGAGGAGCCTAAAGAAAGAGATGATATCCTTCGCTCCTTGGGGGAAATCTCTGCTCTGACAGC
TAAGCTGTCAGATCTGCGACGACATGGGAAAGGCGACTCTCCTGAGGCCCGTGCATTGGCCAAGCAAATA
GCTACATCACTTCAGAACTTACAGTCCAAAACAAACAGAGCTGTAGCAAATACTAGGCCAGTTAAAGCTG
CTGTCCATTTGGAGGGCAAGATTGAGCAAGCCCAGAGGTGGATAGATAATCCTACAGTTGATGATCGGGG
AGTAGGCCAGGCAGCAATTCGGGGTTTGGTTGCAGAAGGTCGTCGTCTAGCCAATGTCATGATGGGACCT
TATCGTCAGGACCTGCTTGCCAAATGTGACCGTGTAGACCAGCTGGCTGCTCAGCTTGCTGACCTTGCAG
CAAGAGGGGAAGGAGAGTCTCCTCAGGCTAGGGCAATTGCTGCTCAGCTTCAGGACTCCCTGAAGGATCT
CAAAGCACGGATGCAAGAAGCAATGACCCAGGAGGTGTCTGATGTTTTCAGTGACACTACAACCCCTATT
AAGTTGTTAGCAGTAGCAGCCACTGCTCCTTCTGATACTCCCAATAGAGAAGAGGTGTTTGAAGAAAGAG
CAGCAAATTTTGAAAACCATGCTGCTAGACTGGGAGCAACAGCAGAAAAAGCAGCTGCAGTTGGAACTGC
TAATAAAACTACTGTGGAAGGCATTCAGGCAACAGTCAAATCTGCAAGGGAGCTTACACCACAGGTAGTA
TCGGCTGCTCGAATCCTCCTGAGAAATCCTGGAAATCAAGCTGCTTATGAGCATTTTGAGACAATGAAAA
ACCAATGGATTGATAATGTAGAAAAGATGACAGGGCTGGTGGATGAGGCCATCGATACCAAGTCTCTGTT
GGATGCATCAGAAGAGGCTATTAAGAAGGATCTTGATAAATGTAAAGTTGCAATGGCCAATATGCAACCT
CAGATGCTGGTAGCTGGAGCCACCAGCATTGCTAGACGAGCGAACCGCATCCTGCTTGTGGCAAAACGGG
AGGTTGAAAATTCAGAAGACCCTAAATTCAGGGAGGCTGTTAAAGCAGCTTCTGATGAGCTGAGCAAAAC
CATATCACCGATGGTAATGGATGCTAAAGCTGTAGCAGGAAATATCTCTGATCCTGGTTTGCAGAAGAGT
TTCTTGGATTCTGGATACAGGATTCTGGGAGCTGTGGCCAAAGTCAGAGAAGCCTTTCAGCCTCAGGAGC
CAGACTTTCCCCCTCCTCCTCCTGACCTAGAGCATCTCCATCTGACTGATGAGCTTGCTCCTCCAAAACC
ACCACTTCCAGAAGGTGAGGTTCCCCCACCCAGACCACCACCCCCTGAAGAAAAAGATGAGGAGTTCCCA
GAGCAGAAAGCAGGAGAAGCTATTAATCAGCCCATGATGATGGCTGCTAGGCAGTTGCATGACGAGGCTC
GGAAATGGTCTAGCAAGGGTAACGACATCATTGCTGCTGCTAAACGAATGGCGCTGCTCATGGCTGAGAT
GTCACGCCTGGTGCGAGGAGGCAGCGGAAACAAGCGTGCCCTCATCCAGTGTGCAAAAGATATTGCTAAG
GCATCGGATGAAGTCACTCGATTGGCCAAAGAGGTGGCCAAGCAATGTACTGATAAACGCATTAGAACAA
ACCTCTTACAGGTCTGTGAGCGAATCCCAACCATCAGCACGCAGCTCAAAATTCTTTCCACAGTGAAAGC
TACCATGCTGGGCAGGACTAACATCAGCGATGAAGAATCAGAACAGGCAACTGAGATGTTGGTTCATAAC
GCCCAGAACCTCATGCAGTCTGTGAAGGAAACTGTGAGAGAAGCTGAAGCAGCATCCATTAAGATAAGAA
CAGATGCCGGATTCACTCTGCGCTGGGTCAGAAAGACCCCATGGTATCAGTAAACACTCTAGATAACTGA
TCATAATCAGCCATACCACATTTGTAGAGGTTTTACTTGCTTTAAAAAACCTCCCACACCTCCCCCTGAA
CCTGAAACATAAAATGAATGCAATTGTTGTTGTTAACTTGTTTATTGCAGCTTATAATGGTTACAAATAA
AGCAATAGCATCACAAATTTCACAAATAAAGCATTTTTTTCACTGCATTCTAGTTGTGGTTTGTCCAAAC
TCATCAATGTATCTTAAGGCGTAAATTGTAAGCGTTAATATTTTGTTAAAATTCGCGTTAAATTTTTGTT
AAATCAGCTCATTTTTTAACCAATAGGCCGAAATCGGCAAAATCCCTTATAAATCAAAAGAATAGACCGA
GATAGGGT
[37 nt withheld, positions 4559-4595]
AAAGAACGTGGACTCCAACGTCAAAGG
[49 nt withheld, positions 4623-4671]
T
[91 nt withheld, positions 4673-4763]
G
[124 nt withheld, positions 4765-4888]
CAGGTGGCACTTTTCGGGGAAATGTGCGCGGAACCCCTATTTGTTTATTTTTCTAAATACATTCAAATAT
GTATCCGCTCATGAGACAATAACCCTGATAAATGCTTCAATAATATTGAAAAAGGAAGAGTCCTGAGGCG
GAAAGAACCAGCTGTGGAATGTGTGTCAGTTAGGGTGTGGAAAGTCCCCAGGCTCCCCAGCAGGCAGAAG
TATGCAAAGCATGCATCTCAATTAGTCAGCAACCAGGTGTGGAAAGTCCCCAGGCTCCCCAGCAGGCAGA
AGTATGCAAAGCATGCATCTCAATTAGTCAGCAACCATAGTCCCGCCCCTAACTCCGCCCATCCCGCCCC
TAACTCCGCCCAGTTCCGCCCATTCTCCGCCCCATGGCTGACTAATTTTTTTTATTTATGCAGAGGCCGA
GGCCGCCTCGGCCTCTGAGCTATTCCAGAAGTAGTGAGGAGGCTTTTTTGGAGGCCTAGGCTTTTGCAAA
GATCGATCAAGAGACAGGATGAGGATCGTTTCGCATGATTGAACAAGATGGATTGCACGCAGGTTCTCCG
GCCGCTTGGGTGGAGAGGCTATTCGGCTATGACTGGGCACAACAGACAATCGGCTGCTCTGATGCCGCCG
TGTTCCGGCTGTCAGCGCAGGGGCGCCCGGTTCTTTTTGTCAAGACCGACCTGTCCGGTGCCCTGAATGA
ACTGCAAGACGAGGCAGCGCGGCTATCGTGGCTGGCCACGACGGGCGTTCCTTGCGCAGCTGTGCTCGAC
GTTGTCACTGAAGCGGGAAGGGACTGGCTGCTATTGGGCGAAGTGCCGGGGCAGGATCTCCTGTCATCTC
ACCTTGCTCCTGCCGAGAAAGTATCCATCATGGCTGATGCAATGCGGCGGCTGCATACGCTTGATCCGGC
TACCTGCCCATTCGACCACCAAGCGAAACATCGCATCGAGCGAGCACGTACTCGGATGGAAGCCGGTCTT
GTCGATCAGGATGATCTGGACGAAGAGCATCAGGGGCTCGCGCCAGCCGAACTGTTCGCCAGGCTCAAGG
CGAGCATGCCCGACGGCGAGGATCTCGTCGTGACCCATGGCGATGCCTGCTTGCCGAATATCATGGTGGA
AAATGGCCGCTTTTCTGGATTCATCGACTGTGGCCGGCTGGGTGTGGCGGACCGCTATCAGGACATAGCG
TTGGCTACCCGTGATATTGCTGAAGAGCTTGGCGGCGAATGGGCTGACCGCTTCCTCGTGCTTTACGGTA
TCGCCGCTCCCGATTCGCAGCGCATCGCCTTCTATCGCCTTCTTGACGAGTTCTTCTGAGCGGGACTCTG
GGGTTCGAAATGACCGACCAAGCGACGCCCAACCTGCCATCACGAGATTTCGATTCCACCGCCGCCTTCT
ATGAAAGGTTGGGCTTCGGAATCGTTTTCCGGGACGCCGGCTGGATGATCCTCCAGCGCGGGGATCTCAT
GCTGGAGTTCTTCGCCCACCCTAGGGGGAGGCTAACTGAAACACGGAAGGAGACAATACCGGAAGGAACC
CGCGCTATGACGGCAATAAAAAGACAGAATAAAACGCACGGTGTTGGGTCGTTTGTTCATAAACGCGGGG
TTCGGTCCCAGGGCTGGCACTCTGTCGATACCCCACCGAGACCCCATTGGGGCCAATACGCCCGCGTTTC
TTCCTTTTCCCCACCCCACCCCCCAAGTTCGGGTGAAGGCCCAGGGCTCGCAGCCAACGTCGGGGCGGCA
GGCCCTGCCATAGCCTCAGGTTACTCATATATACTTTAGATTGATTTAAAACTTCATTTTTAATTTAAAA
GGATCTAGGTGAAGATCCTTTTTGATAATCTCATGACCAAAATCCCTTAACGTGAGTTTTCGTTCCACTG
AGCGTCAGACCCCGTAGAAAAGATCAAAGGATCTTCTTGAGATCCTTTTTTTCTGCGCGTAATCTGCTGC
TTGCAAACAAAAAAACCACCGCTACCAGCGGTGGTTTGTTTGCCGGATCAAGAGCTACCAACTCTTTTTC
CGAAGGTAACTGGCTTCAGCAGAGCGCAGATACCAAATACTGTTCTTCTAGTGTAGCCGTAGTTAGGCCA
CCACTTCAAGAACTCTGTAGCACCGCCTACATACCTCGCTCTGCTAATCCTGTTACCAGTGGCTGCTGCC
AGTGGCGATAAGTCGTGTCTTACCGGGTTGGACTCAAGACGATAGTTACCGGATAAGGCGCAGCGGTCGG
GCTGAACGGGGGGTTCGTGCACACAGCCCAGCTTGGAGCGAACGACCTACACCGAACTGAGATACCTACA
GCGTGAGCTATGAGAAAGCGCCACGCTTCCCGAAGGGAGAAAGGCGGACAGGTATCCGGTAAGCGGCAGG
GTCGGAACAGGAGAGCGCACGAGGGAGCTTCCAGGGGGAAACGCCTGGTATCTTTATAGTCCTGTCGGGT
TTCGCCACCTCTGACTTGAGCGTCGATTTTTGTGATGCTCGTCAGGGGGGCGGAGCCTATGGAAAAACGC
CAGCAACGCGGCCTTTTTACGGTTCCTGGCCTTTTGCTGGCCTTTTGCTCACATGTTCTTTCCTGCGTTA
TCCCCTGATTCTGTGGATAACCGTATTACCGCCATGCATTAGTTATTAATAGTAATCAATTACGGGGTCA
TTAGTTCATAGCCCATATATGGAGTTCCGCGTTACATAACTTACGGTAAATGGCCCGCCTGGCTGACCGC
CCAACGACCCCCGCCCATTGACGTCAATAATGACGTATGTTCCCATAGTAACGCCAATAGGGACTTTCCA
TTGACGTCAATGGGTGGAGTATTTACGGTAAACTGCCCACTTGGCAGTACATCAAGTGTATCATATGCCA
AGTACGCCCCCTATTGACGTCAATGACGGTAAATGGCCCGCCTGGCATTATGCCCAGTACATGACCTTAT
GGGACTTTCCTACTTGGCAGTACATCTACGTATTAGTCATCGCTATTACCATGGTGATGCGGTTTTGGCA
GTACATCA
