>Addgene plasmid #50513 | pEGFP Vinculin | depositor partial sequence | sequence record 75445 | insert only
ATGCCCGTCTTCCACACGCGCACCATCGAGAGCATCTTGGAGCCCGTGGCTCAGCAGATCTCCCACCTGG
TCATCATGCACGAGGAGGGGGAGGTAGACGGCAAGGCCATCCCGGACCTCACCGCCCCCGTGTCGGCCGT
GCAGGCCGCTGTCAGCAACCTGGTGCGGGTTGGAAAAGAAACTGTGCAGACAACAGAAGACCAGATCTTG
AAAAGGGATATGCCACCAGCATTCATCAAAGTAGAGAATGCCTGCACCAAGCTCGTTCGAGCAGCCCAGA
TGCTGCAAGCAGATCCTTATTCAGTACCAGCTCGTGACTACCTAATTGATGGATCAAGAGGCATCCTTTC
TGGAACATCAGACTTACTTCTGACATTTGATGAAGCGGAGGTCCGTAAAATCATCCGTGTCTGCAAAGGA
ATATTGGAATATCTGACTGTGGCAGAAGTAGTAGAGACTATGGAGGATTTGGTGACATATACAAAGAATC
TAGGGCCAGGAATGACAAAGATGGCGAAAATGATCGATGAGAGACAACAGGAATTAACTCATCAGGAACA
TAGGGTTATGCTGGTGAACTCCATGAATACTGTGAAGGAGCTATTGCCTGTACTTATTTCAGCTATGAAG
ATCTTTGTAACCACAAAAAACACTAAAAGCCAGGGAATAGAAGAGGCCTTGAAAAATCGCAATTTCACAG
TAGAGAAAATGAGTGCTGAGATAAATGAAATAATCCGTGTATTACAACTCACTTCCTGGGATGAAGATGC
CTGGGCCAGCAAGGACACTGAAGCCATGAAAAGAGCTTTAGCCCTAATAGATTCAAAGATGAACCAGGCA
AAAGGCTGGCTGAGAGATCCAAACGCACCTCCAGGGGATGCTGGTGAGCAAGCAATAAGGCAGATCCTTG
ATGAAGCTGGAAAAGCAGGAGAATTGTGTGCAGGCAAAGAACGCAGGGAGATTCTGGGAACATGCAAAAC
TTTGGGCCAAATGACTGATCAACTTGCTGATCTCCGAGCTAGAGGACAGGGTGCTACACCGATGGCAATG
CAGAAGGCACAGCAGGTGTCACAAGGCCTGGATTTGCTCACTGCAAAAGTGGAGAATGCAGCCCGGAAAT
TGGAGGCCATGACAAACTCTAAGCAGGCTATTGCAAAGAAGATTGATGCTGCTCAGAACTGGCTTGCGGA
TCCCAACGGCGGAAGTGAAGGAGAAGAACACATTCGAGGAATTATGTCTGAAGCAAGGAAAGTTGCAGAA
TTGTGTGAGGAGCCTAAAGAAAGAGATGATATCCTTCGCTCCTTGGGGGAAATCTCTGCTCTGACAGCTA
AGCTGTCAGATCTGCGACGACATGGGAAAGGCGACTCTCCTGAGGCCCGTGCATTGGCCAAGCAAATAGC
TACATCACTTCAGAACTTACAGTCCAAAACAAACAGAGCTGTAGCAAATACTAGGCCAGTTAAAGCTGCT
GTCCATTTGGAGGGCAAGATTGAGCAAGCCCAGAGGTGGATAGATAATCCTACAGTTGATGATCGGGGAG
TAGGCCAGGCAGCAATTCGGGGTTTGGTTGCAGAAGGTCGTCGTCTAGCCAATGTCATGATGGGACCTTA
TCGTCAGGACCTGCTTGCCAAATGTGACCGTGTAGACCAGCTGGCTGCTCAGCTTGCTGACCTTGCAGCA
AGAGGGGAAGGAGAGTCTCCTCAGGCTAGGGCAATTGCTGCTCAGCTTCAGGACTCCCTGAAGGATCTCA
AAGCACGGATGCAAGAAGCAATGACCCAGGAGGTGTCTGATGTTTTTAGTGACACTACAACTCCTATTAA
GTTGTTAGCAGTAGCAGCCACTGCTCCTTCTGATACTCCCAATAGAGAAGAGGTGTTTGAAGAAAGAGCA
GCAAATTTTGAAAACCATGCTGCTAGACTGGGAGCAACAGCAGAAAAAGCAGCTGCAGTTGGAACTGCTA
ATAAAACTACTGTGGAAGGCATTCAGGCAACAGTCAAATCTGCAAGGGAGCTTACACCACAGGTAGTATC
GGCTGCTCGAATCCTCCTGAGAAATCCTGGAAATCAAGCTGCTTATGAGCATTTTGAGACAATGAAAAAC
CAATGGATTGATAATGTAGAAAAGATGACAGGGCTGGTGGATGAGGCCATCGATACCAAGTCTCTGTTGG
ATGCATCAGAAGAGGCTATTAAGAAGGATCTTGATAAATGTAAAGTTGCAATGGCCAATATGCAACCTCA
GATGCTGGTAGCTGGAGCCACCAGCATTGCTAGACGAGCGAACCGCATCCTGCTTGTGGCAAAACGGGAG
GTTGAAAATTCAGAAGACCCTAAATTCAGGGAGGCTGTTAAAGCAGCTTCTGATGAGCTGAGCAAAACCA
TATCACCGATGGTAATGGATGCTAAAGCTGTAGCAGGAAATATCTCTGATCCTGGTTTGCAGAAGAGTTT
CTTGGATTCTGGATACAGGATTCTGGGAGCTGTGGCCAAAGTCAGAGAAGCCTTTCAGCCTCAGGAGCCA
GACTTTCCCCCTCCTCCTCCTGACCTCGAGCATCTCCATCTGACTGATGAGCTTGCTCCTCCAAAACCAC
CACTTCCAGAAGGTGAGGTTCCCCCACCCAGACCACCACCCCCTGAAGAAAAAGATGAGGAGTTCCCAGA
GCAGAAAGCAGGAGAAGCTATTAATCAGCCCATGATGATGGCTGCTAGGCAGTTGCATGACGAGGCTCGG
AAATGGTCTAGCAAGGGTAACGACATCATTGCTGCTGCTAAACGAATGGCGCTGCTCATGGCTGAGATGT
CACGCCTGGTGCGAGGAGGCAGCGGAAACAAGCGTGCCCTCATCCAGTGTGCAAAAGATATTGCTAAGGC
ATCGGATGAAGTCACTCGATTGGCCAAAGAGGTGGCCAAGCAATGTACTGATAAACGCATTAGAACAAAC
CTCTTACAGGTCTGTGAGCGAATCCCAACCATCAGCACGCAGCTCAAAATTCTTTCCACAGTGAAAGCTA
CCATGCTGGGCAGGACTAACATCAGCGATGAAGAATCAGAACAGGCAACTGAGATGTTGGTTCATAACGC
CCAGAACCTCATGCAGTCTGTGAAGGAAACTGTGAGAGAAGCTGAAGCAGCATCCATTAAGATAAGAACA
GATGCCGGATTCACTCTGCGCTGGGTCAGAAAGACCCCATGGTATCAGTAA
