>Addgene plasmid #50513 | pEGFP Vinculin | addgene partial sequence | sequence record 78342 | EGFP-C 5'-CATGGTCCTGCTGGAGTTCGTG-3'
CGAGCTGTACAAGTCCGGACTCAGATCTCGAGCTGCGGCCGCCGGATCCAAGCTTATGCCCGTCTTCCAC
ACGCGCACCATCGAGAGCATCTTGGAGCCCGTGGCTCAGCAGATCTCCCACCTGGTCATCATGCACGAGG
AGGGGGAGGTAGACGGCAAGGCCATCCCGGACCTCACCGCCCCCGTGTCGGCCGTGCAGGCCGCTGTCAG
CAACCTGGTGCGGGTTGGAAAAGAAACTGTGCAGACAACAGAAGACCAGATCTTGAAAAGGGATATGCCA
CCAGCATTCATCAAAGTAGAGAATGCCTGCACCAAGCTCGTTCGAGCAGCCCAGATGCTGCAAGCAGATC
CTTATTCAGTACCAGCTCGTGACTACCTAATTGATGGATCAAGAGGCATCCTTTCTGGAACATCAGACTT
ACTTCTGACATTTGATGAAGCGGAGGTCCGTAAAATCATCCGTGTCTGCAAAGGAATATTGGAATATCTG
ACTGTGGCAGAAGTAGTAGAGACTATGGAGGATTTGGTGACATATACAAAGAATCTAGGGCCAGGAATGA
CAAAGATGGCGAAAATGATCGATGAGAGACAACAGGAATTAACTCATCAGGAACATAGGGTTATGCTGGT
GAACTCCATGAATACTGTGAAGGAGCTATTGCCTGTACTTATTTCAGCTATGAAGATCTTTGTAACCACA
AAAAACACTAAAAGCCAGGGAATAGAAGAGGCCTTGAAAAATCGCAATTTCACAGTAGAGAAAATGAGTG
CTGAGATAAATGAAATAATCCGTGTATTACAACTCACTTCCTGGGATGAAGATGCCTGGGCCAGCAAGGA
CACTGAAGCCATGAAAAGAGCTTTAGCCCTAATAGATTCAAAGATGAACC
